>Addgene plasmid #203153 | Salsa-BC312-P4H1 | addgene full sequence | sequence record 421484 | Addgene NGS Result
AGCGCCCAATACGCAAACCGCCTCTCCCCGCGCGTTGGCCGATTCATTAATGCAGTCGAGGGATCTCCAT
AAGAGAAGAGGGACAGCTATGACTGGGAGTAGTCAGGAGAGGAGGAAAAATCTGGCTAGTAAAACATGTA
AGGAAAATTTTAGGGATGTTAAAGAAAAAAATAACACAAAACAAAATATAAAAAAAATCTAACCTCAAGT
CAAGGCTTTTCTATGGAATAAGGAATGGACAGCAGGGGGCTGTTTCATATACTGATGACCTCTTTATAGC
CAACCTTTGTTCATGGCAGCCAGCATATGGGCATATGTTGCCAAACTCTAAACCAAATACTCATTCTGAT
GTTTTAAATGATTTGCCCTCCCATATGTCCTTCCGAGTGAGAGACACAAAAAATTCCAACACACTATTGC
AATGAAAATAAATTTCCTTTATTAGCCAGAAGTCAGATGCTCAAGGGGCTTCATGATGTCCCCATAATTT
TTGGCAGAGGGAAAAAGATCGATCTCAGTGGTATTTGTGAGCCAGGGCATTGGCCACACCAGCCACCACC
TTCTGATAGGCAGCCTGCACCTGAGGAGTGAATTCTTTGCCAAAATGATGAGACAGCACAACAACCAGCA
CGTTGCCCAGGAGCTGTAGGAAAGAGAAGAAGGCATGAACATGGTTAGCAGAGGGGCCCGGTTTGGACTC
AGAGTATTTTATCCTCATCTCAAACAGTGTATATCATTGTAACCATAAAGAGAAAGGCAGGATGATGACC
AGGGTGTAGTTGTTTCTACCAATAAGAATATTTCCACGCCAGCCAGAATTTATATGCAGAAATATTCTAC
CTTATCATTTAATTATAACAATTGTTCTCTAAAACTGTGCTGAAGTACAATATAATATACCCTGATTGCC
TTGAAAAAAAAGTGATTAGAGAAAGTACTTACAATCTGACAAATAAACAAAAGTGAATTTAAAAATTCGT
TACAAATGCAAGCTAAAGTTTAACGAAAAAGTTACAGAAAATGAAAAGAAAATAAGAGGAGACAATGGTT
GTCAACAGAGTAGAAAGTGAAAGAAACAAAATTATCATGAGGGTCCATGGTGATACAAGGGACATCTTCC
CATTCTAAACAACACCCTGAAAACTTTGCCCCCTCCATATAACATGAATTTTACAATAGCGAAAAAGAAA
GAACAATCAAGGGTCCCCAAACTCACCCTGAAGTTCTCAGCTCTAGAGATATCGTCGAGGCCGCGCTAGC
GTTTAAACTGTCGACCTTAATTAAGAGATCTGCTCGAGGCGCGTCAGCTGACTAGAGGATCCCCGGGTAC
CGAGCTCGAATTCGGGGCCGCGGAGGCTGGATCGGTCCCGGTGTCTTCTATGGAGGTCAAAACAGCGTGG
ATGGCGTCTCCAGGCGATCTGACGGTTCACTAAACGAGCTCTGCTTATATAGGCCTCCCACCGTACACGC
CTACCTCGACCCGGGTACCGAGCTCGACTTTCACTTTTCTCTATCACTGATAGGGAGTGGTAAACTCGAC
TTTCACTTTTCTCTATCACTGATAGGGAGTGGTAAACTCGACTTTCACTTTTCTCTATCACTGATAGGGA
GTGGTAAACTCGACTTTCACTTTTCTCTATCACTGATAGGGAGTGGTAAACTCGACTTTCACTTTTCTCT
ATCACTGATAGGGAGTGGTAAACTCGACCTATATAAGCAGAGCTCGTTTAGTGAACCGTCAGATCGCCTG
GAGACGCCATCCACGCTGTTTTGACCTCCATAGAAGACACCGGGACCGATCCAGCCTCCGCGGCCCCGAA
TTCCTGCAGCGGCCGCTCTAGAACTAGTGGATCCCCGCGGATGGTGAGCAAGGGCGAGGAGCTGTTCACC
GGGGTGGTGCCCATCCTGGTCGAGCTGGACGGCGACGTAAACGGCCACAAGTTCAGCGTGTCCGGCGAGG
GCGAGGGCGATGCCACCTACGGCAAGCTGACCCTGAAGTTCATCTGCACCACCGGCAAGCTGCCCGTGCC
CTGGCCCACCCTCGTGACCACCCTGACCTACGGCGTGCAGTGCTTCAGCCGCTACCCCGACCACATGAAG
CAGCACGACTTCTTCAAGTCCGCCATGCCCGAAGGCTACGTCCAGGAGCGCACCATCTTCTTCAAGGACG
ACGGCAACTACAAGACCCGCGCCGAGGTGAAGTTCGAGGGCGACACCCTGGTGAACCGCATCGAGCTGAA
GGGCATCGACTTCAAGGAGGACGGCAACATCCTGGGGCACAAGCTGGAGTACAACTACAACAGCCACAAC
GTCTATATCATGGCCGACAAGCAGAAGAACGGCATCAAGGTGAACTTCAAGATCCGCCACAACATCGAGG
ACGGCAGCGTGCAGCTCGCCGACCACTACCAGCAGAACACCCCCATCGGCGACGGCCCCGTGCTGCTGCC
CGACAACCACTACCTGAGCACCCAGTCCGCCCTGAGCAAAGACCCCAACGAGAAGCGCGATCACATGGTC
CTGCTGGAGTTCGTGACCGCCGCCGGGATCACTCTCGGCATGGACGAGCTGTACAAGTAACACGGATACC
GAATTCGATATCAAGCTTGTCGACCTAGTTCTAGAGGATCCAGACATGATAAGATACATTGATGAGTTTG
GACAAACCACAACTAGAATGCAGTGAAAAAAATGCTTTATTTGTGAAATTTGTGATGCTATTGCTTTATT
TGTAACCATTATAAGCTGCAATAAACAAGTTAACAACAACAATTGCATTCATTTTATGTTTCAGGTTCAG
GGGGAGGTGTGGGAGGTTTTTTAAAGCAAGTAAAACCTCTACAAATGTGGTATGGCTGATTATGATCCTG
CAAGCCTCGTCGTCCTGGCCGGACCACGCTATCTGTGCAAGGTCCCCGGCCCCGGACGCGCGCTCCATGA
GCAGAGCGCCCGCCGCCGAGGCGAAGACTCGGGCGGCGCCCTGCCCGTCCCACCAGGTCAACAGGCGGTA
ACCGGCCTCTTCATCGGGAATGCGCGCGACCTTCAGCATCGCCGGCATGTCCCCCTGGCGGACGGGAAGT
ATCCAGCTCGACCAAGCTGGCCGCGTCGAGTGAAGACGAAAGGGCCTCGTGATACGCCTATTTTTATAGG
TTAATGTCATGATAATAATGGTTTCTTAGACGTCAGGTGGCACTTTTCGGGGAAATGTGCGCGGAACCCC
TATTTGTTTATTTTTCTAAATACATTCAAATATGTATCCGCTCATGAGACAATAACCCTGATAAATGCTT
CAATAATATTGAAAAAGGAAGAGTATGAGTATTCAACATTTCCGTGTCGCCCTTATTCCCTTTTTTGCGG
CATTTTGCCTTCCTGTTTTTGCTCACCCAGAAACGCTGGTGAAAGTAAAAGATGCTGAAGATCAGTTGGG
TGCACGAGTGGGTTACATCGAACTGGATCTCAACAGCGGTAAGATCCTTGAGAGTTTTCGCCCCGAAGAA
CGTTTTCCAATGATGAGCACTTTTAAAGTTCTGCTATGTGGCGCGGTATTATCCCGTGTTGACGCCGGGC
AAGAGCAACTCGGTCGCCGCATACACTATTCTCAGAATGACTTGGTTGAGTACTCACCAGTCACAGAAAA
GCATCTTACGGATGGCATGACAGTAAGAGAATTATGCAGTGCTGCCATAACCATGAGTGATAACACTGCG
GCCAACTTACTTCTGACAACGATCGGAGGACCGAAGGAGCTAACCGCTTTTTTGCACAACATGGGGGATC
ATGTAACTCGCCTTGATCGTTGGGAACCGGAGCTGAATGAAGCCATACCAAACGACGAGCGTGACACCAC
GATGCCTGTAGCAATGGCAACAACGTTGCGCAAACTATTAACTGGCGAACTACTTACTCTAGCTTCCCGG
CAACAATTAATAGACTGGATGGAGGCGGATAAAGTTGCAGGACCACTTCTGCGCTCGGCCCTTCCGGCTG
GCTGGTTTATTGCTGATAAATCTGGAGCCGGTGAGCGTGGGTCTCGCGGTATCATTGCAGCACTGGGGCC
AGATGGTAAGCCCTCCCGTATCGTAGTTATCTACACGACGGGGAGTCAGGCAACTATGGATGAACGAAAT
AGACAGATCGCTGAGATAGGTGCCTCACTGATTAAGCATTGGTAACTGTCAGACCAAGTTTACTCATATA
TACTTTAGATTGATTTAAAACTTCATTTTTAATTTAAAAGGATCTAGGTGAAGATCCTTTTTGATAATCT
CATGACCAAAATCCCTTAACGTGAGTTTTCGTTCCACTGAGCGTCAGACCCCGTAGAAAAGATCAAAGGA
TCTTCTTGAGATCCTTTTTTTCTGCGCGTAATCTGCTGCTTGCAAACAAAAAAACCACCGCTACCAGCGG
TGGTTTGTTTGCCGGATCAAGAGCTACCAACTCTTTTTCCGAAGGTAACTGGCTTCAGCAGAGCGCAGAT
ACCAAATACTGTTCTTCTAGTGTAGCCGTAGTTAGGCCACCACTTCAAGAACTCTGTAGCACCGCCTACA
TACCTCGCTCTGCTAATCCTGTTACCAGTGGCTGCTGCCAGTGGCGATAAGTCGTGTCTTACCGGGTTGG
ACTCAAGACGATAGTTACCGGATAAGGCGCAGCGGTCGGGCTGAACGGGGGGTTCGTGCACACAGCCCAG
CTTGGAGCGAACGACCTACACCGAACTGAGATACCTACAGCGTGAGCTATGAGAAAGCGCCACGCTTCCC
GAAGGGAGAAAGGCGGACAGGTATCCGGTAAGCGGCAGGGTCGGAACAGGAGAGCGCACGAGGGAGCTTC
CAGGGGGAAACGCCTGGTATCTTTATAGTCCTGTCGGGTTTCGCCACCTCTGACTTGAGCGTCGATTTTT
GTGATGCTCGTCAGGGGGGCGGAGCCTATGGAAAAACGCCAGCAACGCGGCCTTTTTACGGTTCCTGGCC
TTTTGCTGGCCTTTTGCTCACATGTTCTTTCCTGCGTTATCCCCTGATTCTGTGGATAACCGTATTACCG
CCTTTGAGTGAGCTGATACCGCTCGCCGCAGCCGAACGACCGAGCGCAGCGAGTCAGTGAGCGAGGAAGC
GGAAG
Features (pLannotate 1.2.2; 17 found; start..end, strand, type, name):
      2..55      +  CDS            lacI (fragment): lac repressor; lacI; The lac repressor binds to the lac operator to inhibit transcription in E. coli. This inhibition can be relieved by adding lactose or isopropyl-β-D-thiogalactopyranoside (IPTG).
    388..443     -  polyA_signal   β-globin poly(A) signal: rabbit β-globin polyadenylation signal (Gil and Proudfoot, 1987)
    518..640     -  CDS            HBB: HBB_COLGU - Experimental evidence at transcript level: Swiss-Prot protein existence level 2. Involved in oxygen transport from the lung to the various peripheral tissues. From Colobus guereza (Mantled guereza) (Eastern black-and-white colobus monkey).
    644..1216    -  intron         β-globin intron: intron from rabbit β-globin gene
   1312..1343    -  misc_feature   MCS (fragment): pUC18/19 multiple cloning site
   1437..1475    -  promoter       minimal CMV promoter: human cytomegalovirus (CMV) immediate early promoter
   1493..1708    -  protein_bind   tetracycline response element (fragment): contains seven copies of the tetracycline operator tetO tetracycline repressor TetR
   1708..1753    +  promoter       TRE3GV promoter (fragment): 3rd-generation Tet-responsive promoter that can be activated by binding of Tet-On® 3G, optimized for retroviral and lentiviral vectors
   1829..1856    +  misc_feature   MCS (fragment): pBluescript multiple cloning site
   1861..2580    +  CDS            EGFP: the original enhanced GFP (Yang et al., 1996) mammalian codon-optimized
   2591..2613    +  misc_feature   MCS (fragment): pBluescript multiple cloning site
   2627..2761    -  polyA_signal   SV40 poly(A) signal: SV40 polyadenylation signal
   2784..2867    -  CDS            large T antigen (fragment): large T antigen from SV40 (simian virus 40)
   2861..3091    -  CDS            str (fragment): STR_KLEPN - Protein inferred from homology: Swiss-Prot protein existence level 3. The aminoglycoside phosphotransferases achieve inactivation of their antibiotic substrates by phosphorylation. From Klebsiella pneumoniae.
   3210..3314    +  promoter       AmpR promoter: bla
   3315..4175    +  CDS            AmpR: β-lactamase; bla; confers resistance to ampicillin, carbenicillin, and related antibiotics
   4346..4934    +  rep_origin     ori: high-copy-number ColE1/pMB1/pBR322/pUC origin of replication
