[The description below was written by a language model from this plasmid's Addgene catalogue record and pLannotate feature annotations shown in this document.]
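Description:
Salsa-BC312-P4H1 is a 5.1 kb mammalian expression plasmid built on the pCER206 backbone and serving as one of the barcoded reporter plasmids for PRESTO-Salsa, a highly multiplexed screening platform for GPCR bioactivity. It is propagated in E. coli as a high-copy plasmid through a ColE1/pUC-type origin and selected with ampicillin via the bla (AmpR) gene and its native promoter. No mammalian selection marker is annotated. The short lacI, SV40 large T antigen and aminoglycoside phosphotransferase matches appear to be backbone remnants rather than functional genes.

The payload is a synthetic insert of about 730 bp, EGFP/BC312, placed under a Tet Response Element promoter. The annotation shows a central block of tetO repeats flanked by two outward-facing minimal promoters, which suggests a bidirectional Tet-responsive layout. On one side, a TRE3G-type minimal promoter fragment drives mammalian codon-optimized EGFP. The barcode itself is not annotated, but the BsrGI and HindIII cloning sites and the insert size suggest that BC312 lies just after the EGFP coding region, ahead of the SV40 polyadenylation signal, so it would be carried in the reporter transcript. On the other side, a minimal CMV promoter faces a multiple cloning site fragment, a rabbit β-globin intron with exon sequence, and the β-globin poly(A) signal. No coding sequence is annotated in this arm, and the record does not say what it is for.

Reporter transcription depends on a tetO-binding transactivator supplied in trans, which the record does not describe. The unique barcode presumably lets the transcriptional output of this reporter be distinguished from that of other Salsa plasmids by sequencing in pooled assays, with EGFP giving a fluorescent readout.
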