Addgene plasmid #203153: Salsa-BC312-P4H1
Purpose: Expression of barcoded reporter plasmid for PRESTO-Salsa; EGFP/BC312
Depositing lab: Noah Palm. Depositing organization: Yale University. Publication: Highly multiplexed bioactivity screening reveals human and microbiota metabolome-GPCRome interactions. Chen H, Rosen CE, Gonzalez-Hernandez JA, Song D, Potempa J, Ring AM, Palm NW. Cell. 2023 Jul 6;186(14):3095-3110.e19. doi: 10.1016/j.cell.2023.05.024. Epub 2023 Jun 14. PubMed 37321219.
Backbone
  Vector backbone: pCER206
  Vector type: Mammalian Expression
Growth in bacteria
  Bacterial resistance: Ampicillin, 100 μg/mL
  Growth temperature: 37°C
  Growth strain: DH5alpha
  Copy number: High Copy
Gene/Insert
  Gene/Insert name: EGFP/BC312
  Species: Synthetic
  Insert size (bp): 730
  Promoter: Tet Response Element (TRE)
  Cloning method: Restriction Enzyme; 5′ cloning site BsrGI (not destroyed); 3′ cloning site HindIII (not destroyed)
  Sequencing primers: 5′ Custom primer (GAAGCGCGATCACATGG)
Terms and licenses: Academic/Nonprofit Terms; Industry Terms: Not Available to Industry
How to cite: Salsa-BC312-P4H1 was a gift from Noah Palm (Addgene plasmid # 203153 ; http://n2t.net/addgene:203153 ; RRID:Addgene_203153)
