>Addgene plasmid #203153 | Salsa-BC312-P4H1 | depositor partial sequence | sequence record 394026 | BC312
CACGGATACC
